>Addgene plasmid #116081 | CMV-TO-nTVMVPteZ-2A-ZtecTVMVP | addgene full sequence | sequence record 224914 | Addgene NGS Result
TGCGGTGGGCTCTATGGAGATCTATCGATGTTCTGGGGATGCGGTGGGCTCTATGGCTTCTGAGGCGGAA
AGAACCAGCTGGGGCTCTAGGGGGTATCCCC
[124 nt withheld, positions 102-225]
C
[91 nt withheld, positions 227-317]
AGGGTGATGGTTCACGTACCTAGAAGTTCCTATTCCGAAGTTCCTATTCTCTAGAAAGTATAGGAACTTC
CTTGGCCAAAAAGCCTGAACTCACCGCGACGTCTGTCGAGAAGTTTCTGATCGAAAAGTTCGACAGCGTC
TCCGACCTGATGCAGCTCTCGGAGGGCGAAGAATCTCGTGCTTTCAGCTTCGATGTAGGAGGGCGTGGAT
ATGTCCTGCGGGTAAATAGCTGCGCCGATGGTTTCTACAAAGATCGTTATGTTTATCGGCACTTTGCATC
GGCCGCGCTCCCGATTCCGGAAGTGCTTGACATTGGGGAATTCAGCGAGAGCCTGACCTATTGCATCTCC
CGCCGTGCACAGGGTGTCACGTTGCAAGACCTGCCTGAAACCGAACTGCCCGCTGTTCTGCAGCCGGTCG
CGGAGGCCATGGATGCGATCGCTGCGGCCGATCTTAGCCAGACGAGCGGGTTCGGCCCATTCGGACCGCA
AGGAATCGGTCAATACACTACATGGCGTGATTTCATATGCGCGATTGCTGATCCCCATGTGTATCACTGG
CAAACTGTGATGGACGACACCGTCAGTGCGTCCGTCGCGCAGGCTCTCGATGAGCTGATGCTTTGGGCCG
AGGACTGCCCCGAAGTCCGGCACCTCGTGCACGCGGATTTCGGCTCCAACAATGTCCTGACGGACAATGG
CCGCATAACAGCGGTCATTGACTGGAGCGAGGCGATGTTCGGGGATTCCCAATACGAGGTCGCCAACATC
TTCTTCTGGAGGCCGTGGTTGGCTTGTATGGAGCAGCAGACGCGCTACTTCGAGCGGAGGCATCCGGAGC
TTGCAGGATCGCCGCGGCTCCGGGCGTATATGCTCCGCATTGGTCTTGACCAACTCTATCAGAGCTTGGT
TGACGGCAATTTCGATGATGCAGCTTGGGCGCAGGGTCGATGCGACGCAATCGTCCGATCCGGAGCCGGG
ACTGTCGGGCGTACACAAATCGCCCGCAGAAGCGCGGCCGTCTGGACCGATGGCTGTGTAGAAGTACTCG
CCGATAGTGGAAACCGACGCCCCAGCACTCGTCCGAGGGCAAAGGAATAGCACGTACTACGAGATTTCGA
TTCCACCGCCGCCTTCTATGAAAGGTTGGGCTTCGGAATCGTTTTCCGGGACGCCGGCTGGATGATCCTC
CAGCGCGGGGATCTCATGCTGGAGTTCTTCGCCCACCCCAACTTGTTTATTGCAGCTTATAATGGTTACA
AATAAAGCAATAGCATCACAAATTTCACAAATAAAGCATTTTTTTCACTGCATTCTAGTTGTGGTTTGTC
CAAACTCATCAATGTATCTTATCATGTCTGTATACCGTCGACCTCTAGCTAGAGCTTGGCGTAATCATGG
TCATAGCTGTTTCCTGTGTGAAATTGTTATCCGCTCACAATTCCACACAACATACGAGCCGGAAGCATAA
AGTGTAAAGCCTGGGGTGCCTAATGAGTGAGCTAACTCACATTAATTGCGTTGCGCTCACTGCCCGCTTT
CCAGTCGGGAAACCTGTCGTGCCAGCTGCATTAATGAATCGGCCAACGCGCGGGGAGAGGCGGTTTGCGT
ATTGGGCGCTCTTCCGCTTCCTCGCTCACTGACTCGCTGCGCTCGGTCGTTCGGCTGCGGCGAGCGGTAT
CAGCTCACTCAAAGGCGGTAATACGGTTATCCACAGAATCAGGGGATAACGCAGGAAAGAACATGTGAGC
AAAAGGCCAGCAAAAGGCCAGGAACCGTAAAAAGGCCGCGTTGCTGGCGTTTTTCCATAGGCTCCGCCCC
CCTGACGAGCATCACAAAAATCGACGCTCAAGTCAGAGGTGGCGAAACCCGACAGGACTATAAAGATACC
AGGCGTTTCCCCCTGGAAGCTCCCTCGTGCGCTCTCCTGTTCCGACCCTGCCGCTTACCGGATACCTGTC
CGCCTTTCTCCCTTCGGGAAGCGTGGCGCTTTCTCATAGCTCACGCTGTAGGTATCTCAGTTCGGTGTAG
GTCGTTCGCTCCAAGCTGGGCTGTGTGCACGAACCCCCCGTTCAGCCCGACCGCTGCGCCTTATCCGGTA
ACTATCGTCTTGAGTCCAACCCGGTAAGACACGACTTATCGCCACTGGCAGCAGCCACTGGTAACAGGAT
TAGCAGAGCGAGGTATGTAGGCGGTGCTACAGAGTTCTTGAAGTGGTGGCCTAACTACGGCTACACTAGA
AGAACAGTATTTGGTATCTGCGCTCTGCTGAAGCCAGTTACCTTCGGAAAAAGAGTTGGTAGCTCTTGAT
CCGGCAAACAAACCACCGCTGGTAGCGGTGGTTTTTTTGTTTGCAAGCAGCAGATTACGCGCAGAAAAAA
AGGATCTCAAGAAGATCCTTTGATCTTTTCTACGGGGTCTGACGCTCAGTGGAACGAAAACTCACGTTAA
GGGATTTTGGTCATGAGATTATCAAAAAGGATCTTCACCTAGATCCTTTTAAATTAAAAATGAAGTTTTA
AATCAATCTAAAGTATATATGAGTAAACTTGGTCTGACAGTTACCAATGCTTAATCAGTGAGGCACCTAT
CTCAGCGATCTGTCTATTTCGTTCATCCATAGTTGCCTGACTCCCCGTCGTGTAGATAACTACGATACGG
GAGGGCTTACCATCTGGCCCCAGTGCTGCAATGATACCGCGAGACCCACGCTCACCGGCTCCAGATTTAT
CAGCAATAAACCAGCCAGCCGGAAGGGCCGAGCGCAGAAGTGGTCCTGCAACTTTATCCGCCTCCATCCA
GTCTATTAATTGTTGCCGGGAAGCTAGAGTAAGTAGTTCGCCAGTTAATAGTTTGCGCAACGTTGTTGCC
ATTGCTACAGGCATCGTGGTGTCACGCTCGTCGTTTGGTATGGCTTCATTCAGCTCCGGTTCCCAACGAT
CAAGGCGAGTTACATGATCCCCCATGTTGTGCAAAAAAGCGGTTAGCTCCTTCGGTCCTCCGATCGTTGT
CAGAAGTAAGTTGGCCGCAGTGTTATCACTCATGGTTATGGCAGCACTGCATAATTCTCTTACTGTCATG
CCATCCGTAAGATGCTTTTCTGTGACTGGTGAGTACTCAACCAAGTCATTCTGAGAATAGTGTATGCGGC
GACCGAGTTGCTCTTGCCCGGCGTCAATACGGGATAATACCGCGCCACATAGCAGAACTTTAAAAGTGCT
CATCATTGGAAAACGTTCTTCGGGGCGAAAACTCTCAAGGATCTTACCGCTGTTGAGATCCAGTTCGATG
TAACCCACTCGTGCACCCAACTGATCTTCAGCATCTTTTACTTTCACCAGCGTTTCTGGGTGAGCAAAAA
CAGGAAGGCAAAATGCCGCAAAAAAGGGAATAAGGGCGACACGGAAATGTTGAATACTCATACTCTTCCT
TTTTCAATATTATTGAAGCATTTATCAGGGTTATTGTCTCATGAGCGGATACATATTTGAATGTATTTAG
AAAAATAAACAAATAGGGGTTCCGCGCACATTTCCCCGAAAAGTGCCACCTGACGTCGACGGATCGGGAG
ATCTCCCGATCCCCTATGGTGCACTCTCAGTACAATCTGCTCTGATGCCGCATAGTTAAGCCAGTATCTG
CTCCCTGCTTGTGTGTTGGAGGTCGCTGAGTAGTGCGCGAGCAAAATTTAAGCTACAACAAGGCAAGGCT
TGACCGACAATTGCATGAAGAATCTGCTTAGGGTTAGGCGTTTTGCGCTGCTTCGTACGGGCCAGATATA
CGCGTTGACATTGATTATTGACTAGTTATTAATAGTAATCAATTACGGGGTCATTAGTTCATAGCCCATA
TATGGAGTTCCGCGTTACATAACTTACGGTAAATGGCCCGCCTGGCTGACCGCCCAACGACCCCCGCCCA
TTGACGTCAATAATGACGTATGTTCCCATAGTAACGCCAATAGGGACTTTCCATTGACGTCAATGGGTGG
AGTATTTACGGTAAACTGCCCACTTGGCAGTACATCAAGTGTATCATATGCCAAGTACGCCCCCTATTGA
CGTCAATGACGGTAAATGGCCCGCCTGGCATTATGCCCAGTACATGACCTTATGGGACTTTCCTACTTGG
CAGTACATCTACGTATTAGTCATCGCTATTACCATGGTGATGCGGTTTTGGCAGTACATCAATGGGCGTG
GATAGCGGTTTGACTCACGGGGATTTCCAAGTCTCCACCCCATTGACGTCAATGGGAGTTTGTTTTGGCA
CCAAAATCAACGGGACTTTCCAAAATGTCGTAACAACTCCGCCCCATTGACGCAAATGGGCGGTAGGCGT
GTACGGTGGGAGGTCTATATAAGCAGAGCTCTCCCTATCAGTGATAGAGATCTCCCTATCAGTGATAGAG
ATCGTCGACGAGCTCGTTTAGTGAACCGTCAGATCGCCTGGAGACGCCATCCACGCTGTTTTGACCTCCA
TAGAAGACACCGGGACCGATCCAGCCTCCGGACTCTAGCGTTTAAACTTAAGCTTCGCCACCATGGGATC
CTCAAAAGCACTCCTGAAGGGAGTCCGCGACTTTAATCCTATATCAGCGTGTGTATGTTTGCTTGAAAAC
TCCTCTGATGGGCATTCAGAAAGGCTTTTTGGTATTGGGTTTGGTCCCTACATAATAGCAAACCAACACC
TGTTTCGACGCAATAACGGCGAGCTTACGATTAAGACGATGCACGGGGAATTTAAAGTGAAAAACAGCAC
ACAATTGCAAATGAAACCCGTCGAAGGGAGAGACATCATTGTAATAAAGATGGCAAAGGATTTCCCACCC
TTTCCGCAGAAATTGAAATTCCGGCAACCTACTATAAAGGATCGAGTTTGTATGGTTTCTACGAACTTTC
AGCAAGGCTCTGGCAGCAGCGCTGAGAACTTGTACTTCCAGAGTGGCGGAGGTGGCAGCGCGCTTAAGAA
GGAACTTCAAGCAAACAAAAAAGAGTTGGCCCAACTGAAGTGGGAGTTGCAGGCGCTCAAAAAGGAGCTC
GCCCAGACCGGTGAAGGTCGGGGGAGTTTGCTTACCTGTGGCGATGTCGAGGAGAATCCAGGGCCCGGGG
AGCAACTCGAAAAGAAGCTGCAAGCGTTGGAGAAGAAGCTCGCACAACTTGAATGGAAAAATCAGGCACT
GGAAAAGAAACTGGCTCAAGGTGGCGGAGGATCTGAGAATCTCTACTTTCAGTCCGGAGGGTCAGGGAGC
AAATCAGTCTCCTCCCTCGTGTCCGAATCCTCTCACATCGTTCACAAGGAAGATACCAGTTTCTGGCAGC
ATTGGATTACCACAAAAGACGGGCAGTGCGGCTCACCGCTGGTGTCTATCATTGACGGGAACATTCTGGG
AATCCACTCCCTGACACACACCACTAACGGCTCAAACTATTTCGTTGAGTTCCCAGAGAAGTTCGTAGCT
ACATATCTGGACGCTGCGGACGGCTGGTGCAAGAACTGGAAATTCAACGCGGACAAGATTTCATGGGGTA
GTTTCACGCTTGTCGAAGACGCGCCCGAGGACGACTTTATGGCGAAAAAAACCGTGGCTGCTATTATGGA
TAGCTAGCTCGAGGAGGGCCCGAACAAAAACTCATCTCAGAAGAGGATCTGAATAGCGCCGTCGACCATC
ATCATAATCATCATTGAGTTTAAACCCGCTGATCAGCCTCGACTGTGCCTTCTAGTTGCCAGCCATCTGT
TGTTTGCCCCTCCCCCGTGCCTTCCTTGACCCTGGAAGGTGCCACTCCCACTGTCCTTTCCTAATAAAAT
GAGGAAATTGCATCGCATTGTCTGAGTAGGTGTCATTCTATTCTGGGGGGTGGGGTGGGGCAGGACAGCA
AGGGGGAGGATTGGGAAGACAATAGCAGGCATGCTGGGGA
Features (pLannotate 1.2.2; 22 found; start..end, strand, type, name):
     33..56      +  polyA_signal   bGH poly(A) signal (fragment): bovine growth hormone polyadenylation signal
     60..81      +  promoter       SV40 promoter (fragment): SV40 enhancer and early promoter
    102..335     +  rep_origin     f1 ori (fragment) (sequence partly withheld): f1 bacteriophage origin of replication; arrow indicates direction of (+) strand synthesis
    340..387     +  protein_bind   FRT: FLP-mediated recombination occurs in the 8-bp core sequence TCTAGAAA (Turan and Bode, 2011). FLP recombinase from the Saccharomyces cerevisiae 2μ plasmid
    395..1417    +  CDS            HygR: aminoglycoside phosphotransferase from E. coli; aph(4)-Ia; confers resistance to hygromycin
   1427..1552    +  CDS            ble (fragment): BLE_KLEPN - Experimental evidence at protein level: Swiss-Prot protein existence level 1. Binding protein with a strong affinity to the bleomycin family of antibiotics. Binds to CL990; an antimitotic-antibiotic compound. From Klebsiella pneumoniae.
   1547..1668    +  polyA_signal   SV40 poly(A) signal: SV40 polyadenylation signal
   1741..1757    -  protein_bind   lac operator: The lac repressor binds to the lac operator to inhibit transcription in E. coli. This inhibition can be relieved by adding lactose or isopropyl-β-D-thiogalactopyranoside (IPTG). lac repressor encoded by lacI
   1765..1795    -  promoter       lac promoter: promoter for the E. coli lac operon
   1810..1831    -  protein_bind   CAP binding site: CAP binding activates transcription in the presence of cAMP. E. coli catabolite activator protein
   1844..1936    -  CDS            lacI (fragment): lac repressor; lacI; The lac repressor binds to the lac operator to inhibit transcription in E. coli. This inhibition can be relieved by adding lactose or isopropyl-β-D-thiogalactopyranoside (IPTG).
   2119..2707    -  rep_origin     ori: high-copy-number ColE1/pMB1/pBR322/pUC origin of replication
   2878..3738    -  CDS            AmpR: β-lactamase; bla; confers resistance to ampicillin, carbenicillin, and related antibiotics
   3739..3843    -  promoter       AmpR promoter: bla
   3902..3954    -  misc_feature   bom (fragment): basis of mobility region from pBR322
   4104..4483    +  enhancer       CMV enhancer: human cytomegalovirus immediate early enhancer
   4484..4687    +  promoter       CMV promoter: human cytomegalovirus (CMV) immediate early promoter
   4689..4708    +  promoter       PLtetO-1 promoter (fragment): modified phage lambda PL promoter with tet operator sites (Lutz and Bujard, 1997)
   4710..4729    +  promoter       PLtetO-1 promoter (fragment): modified phage lambda PL promoter with tet operator sites (Lutz and Bujard, 1997)
   4737..4770    +  promoter       TRE3GV promoter (fragment): 3rd-generation Tet-responsive promoter that can be activated by binding of Tet-On® 3G, optimized for retroviral and lentiviral vectors
   4869..5918    +  CDS            POLG_TVMV (fragment): Experimental evidence at protein level: Swiss-Prot protein existence level 1. [Nuclear inclusion protein A]: has RNA-binding and proteolytic activities. From Tobacco vein mottling virus (TVMV).
   6030..17      +  polyA_signal   bGH poly(A) signal (across the origin): bovine growth hormone polyadenylation signal
