[The description below was written by a language model from this plasmid's Addgene catalogue record and pLannotate feature annotations shown in this document.]
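Description:
CMV-TO-nTVMVPteZ-2A-ZtecTVMVP is a mammalian expression plasmid built on a CMV-TO-FlpIn backbone and carrying a synthetic insert that encodes an engineered tobacco vein mottling virus (TVMV) protease. It is propagated in E. coli as a high-copy plasmid through a ColE1/pUC-type origin and selected with ampicillin via the β-lactamase gene. A fragment of the f1 origin and remnants of lac regulatory elements are also annotated in the backbone.

Expression is driven by the human CMV immediate-early enhancer and promoter. This is followed directly by two short matches to tet operator-containing promoters, consistent with the "TO" designation: a CMV promoter that can be repressed by Tet repressor and induced with tetracycline or doxycycline in cells expressing that repressor. Downstream lies an open reading frame matching the TVMV polyprotein's NIa protease region, terminated by the bGH polyadenylation signal. The insert name suggests a split design in which N-terminal and C-terminal protease fragments are encoded in one transcript and separated by a 2A ribosome-skipping peptide. The "Z" and "te" elements plausibly denote dimerizing zipper domains and protease cleavage sites, but the record does not define them, and the feature table annotates neither these nor the 2A sequence.

The backbone also contains an FRT site placed immediately upstream of a promoterless hygromycin resistance gene with an SV40 polyadenylation signal. This arrangement allows Flp-mediated, single-copy integration into a genomic FRT landing site in Flp-In host cell lines, where hygromycin resistance is activated only upon correct recombination. The plasmid can therefore be used for transient transfection or stable line generation to express the engineered protease as a component of synthetic protein-level circuits in living cells.
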