Addgene plasmid #116081: CMV-TO-nTVMVPteZ-2A-ZtecTVMVP
Purpose: Expresses an engineered TVMV protease
Depositing lab: Michael Elowitz. Publication: Programmable protein circuits in living cells. Gao XJ, Chong LS, Kim MS, Elowitz MB. Science. 2018 Sep 21;361(6408):1252-1258. doi: 10.1126/science.aat5062. PubMed 30237357.
Backbone
  Vector backbone: CMV-TO-FlpIn
  Vector type: Mammalian Expression
Growth in bacteria
  Bacterial resistance: Ampicillin, 100 μg/mL
  Growth temperature: 37°C
  Growth strain: DH5alpha
  Copy number: High Copy
Gene/Insert
  Gene/Insert name: nTVMVPteZ-2A-ZtecTVMVP
  Species: Synthetic
  Cloning method: Gibson Cloning
Terms and licenses: Academic/Nonprofit Terms; Industry Terms: Not Available to Industry
How to cite: CMV-TO-nTVMVPteZ-2A-ZtecTVMVP was a gift from Michael Elowitz (Addgene plasmid # 116081 ; http://n2t.net/addgene:116081 ; RRID:Addgene_116081)
